Addgene plasmid #75808: PKDCC gRNA (BRDN0001144824)
Purpose: 3rd generation lentiviral gRNA plasmid targeting human PKDCC
Depositing lab: John Doench & David Root. Depositing organization: Broad Institute. Publication: Optimized sgRNA design to maximize activity and minimize off-target effects of CRISPR-Cas9. Doench JG, Fusi N, Sullender M, Hegde M, Vaimberg EW, Donovan KF, Smith I, Tothova Z, Wilen C, Orchard R, Virgin HW, Listgarten J, Root DE. Nat Biotechnol. 2016 Jan 18. doi: 10.1038/nbt.3437. PubMed 26780180.
Backbone
  Vector backbone: lentiGuide-Puro
  Backbone manufacturer: Zhang Lab (Addgene plasmid # 52963)
  Vector type: Mammalian Expression, Lentiviral, CRISPR
  Selectable markers: Puromycin
Growth in bacteria
  Bacterial resistance: Ampicillin, 100 μg/mL
  Growth temperature: 37°C
  Growth strain: DH5alpha
  Copy number: High Copy
Gene/Insert
  Gene/Insert name: PKDCC (alt names: PKDCC; NM_138370.2)
  gRNA/shRNA sequence: GCAGATCCGGGCGCGCTACG
  Species: H. sapiens (human)
  Entrez Gene: PKDCC (a.k.a. Vlk, SGK493, FLJ18197, MGC125960)
  Promoter: hU6
  Cloning method: Unknown
  Sequencing primers: 5′ U6-F; 3′ pS2-R
Terms and licenses: Academic/Nonprofit Terms; Industry Terms: Not Available to Industry
Depositor comments: The gRNA was designed to target the following Genbank reference sequence(s): NM_138370.2. Note that this plasmid does NOT contain Cas9. It should be used in conjunction with lentiCas9-Blast (Addgene #52962) or otherwise with cell lines already expressing Cas9. Browse the full kinome gRNA library at http://www.addgene.org/pooled-library/broadgpp-human-kinome/ or visit http://www.broadinstitute.org/rnai/public/ for detailed protocols and information.
How to cite: PKDCC gRNA (BRDN0001144824) was a gift from John Doench & David Root (Addgene plasmid # 75808 ; http://n2t.net/addgene:75808 ; RRID:Addgene_75808)
