[The description below was written by a language model from this plasmid's Addgene catalogue record and pLannotate feature annotations shown in this document.]
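Description:
PKDCC gRNA (BRDN0001144824) is a third-generation lentiviral guide RNA plasmid built on the lentiGuide-Puro backbone, designed to direct Streptococcus pyogenes Cas9 to the human PKDCC gene (also known as Vlk or SGK493). It is one member of a human kinome gRNA collection. In bacteria it is maintained as a high-copy plasmid through a ColE1/pUC-type origin and selected with ampicillin via the β-lactamase gene. An f1 origin, an SV40 origin and leftover lac/T7/T3 cloning-vector elements are also annotated in the backbone.

The lentiviral transfer cassette begins with an RSV promoter fused to a truncated HIV-1 5' LTR, which makes genomic RNA production Tat-independent. This is followed by the Ψ packaging signal with a partial gag sequence and the Rev response element for Rev-dependent nuclear export. The cassette ends in a self-inactivating ΔU3 3' LTR with a downstream SV40 polyadenylation signal. Within this unit, a human U6 RNA polymerase III promoter drives the PKDCC-specific spacer joined to the Cas9 gRNA scaffold. A cPPT/CTS element, which aids nuclear import of the provirus, lies downstream of it. A separate cassette uses the EF-1α core promoter with its intron A to express puromycin N-acetyltransferase, allowing selection of transduced mammalian cells. A WPRE after this cassette enhances transcript stability and expression.

The plasmid does not encode Cas9, so it is intended for use alongside a separate Cas9 lentivirus or in cells that already express Cas9. Its typical application is targeted disruption of PKDCC. The record does not state the cloning method.
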