Features (pLannotate 1.2.2; 29 found; start..end, strand, type, name):
     14..80      +  CDS            small t antigen (fragment): SV40 (simian virus 40) small t antigen
    106..317     +  promoter       EF-1α core promoter: core promoter for human elongation factor EF-1α
    318..1256    +  intron         EF-1α intron A: intron upstream of the start codon of human EF-1α
   1278..1877    +  CDS            PuroR (fragment): puromycin N-acetyltransferase; pac from Streptomyces; confers resistance to puromycin
   1893..2481    +  misc_feature   WPRE: woodchuck hepatitis virus posttranscriptional regulatory element
   2532..2551    +  misc_feature   cPPT/CTS (fragment): central polypurine tract and central termination sequence of HIV-1
   2553..2786    +  LTR            3' LTR (ΔU3): self-inactivating 3' long terminal repeat (LTR) from HIV-1
   2864..2985    +  polyA_signal   SV40 poly(A) signal: SV40 polyadenylation signal
   3025..3160    +  rep_origin     SV40 ori: SV40 origin of replication
   3181..3199    -  promoter       T7 promoter: promoter for bacteriophage T7 RNA polymerase
   3207..3362    +  CDS            lacZα (fragment): LacZα fragment of β-galactosidase; lacZ fragment
   3367..3795    +  rep_origin     f1 ori (sequence partly withheld): f1 bacteriophage origin of replication; arrow indicates direction of (+) strand synthesis
   3848..3952    +  promoter       AmpR promoter: bla
   3953..4813    +  CDS            AmpR: β-lactamase; bla; confers resistance to ampicillin, carbenicillin, and related antibiotics
   4984..5572    +  rep_origin     ori: high-copy-number ColE1/pMB1/pBR322/pUC origin of replication
   5755..5847    +  CDS            lacI (fragment): lac repressor; lacI; The lac repressor binds to the lac operator to inhibit transcription in E. coli. This inhibition can be relieved by adding lactose or isopropyl-β-D-thiogalactopyranoside (IPTG).
   5860..5881    +  protein_bind   CAP binding site: CAP binding activates transcription in the presence of cAMP. E. coli catabolite activator protein
   5896..5926    +  promoter       lac promoter: promoter for the E. coli lac operon
   5934..5950    +  protein_bind   lac operator: The lac repressor binds to the lac operator to inhibit transcription in E. coli. This inhibition can be relieved by adding lactose or isopropyl-β-D-thiogalactopyranoside (IPTG). lac repressor encoded by lacI
   5995..6013    +  promoter       T3 promoter: promoter for bacteriophage T3 RNA polymerase
   6041..6267    +  promoter       RSV promoter: Rous sarcoma virus enhancer/promoter
   6268..6448    +  LTR            5' LTR (truncated): truncated 5' long terminal repeat (LTR) from HIV-1
   6495..6620    +  misc_feature   HIV-1 Ψ: packaging signal of human immunodeficiency virus type 1
   6604..6967    +  CDS            HIV-1 gag (fragment): gag protein from human immunodeficiency virus 1; gag
   7113..7346    +  misc_feature   RRE: The Rev response element (RRE) of HIV-1 allows for Rev-dependent mRNA export from the nucleus to the cytoplasm.
   7723..7749    +  CDS            Rev (fragment): human immunodeficiency virus 1 (HIV-1) Rev protein; rev; enhances nuclear export of unspliced and incompletely spliced viral mRNAs
   7753..7993    +  promoter       U6 promoter: RNA polymerase III promoter for human U6 snRNA
   8023..8098    +  misc_RNA       gRNA scaffold: guide RNA scaffold for the Streptococcus pyogenes CRISPR/Cas9 system
   8154..8271    +  misc_feature   cPPT/CTS: central polypurine tract and central termination sequence of HIV-1
>Addgene plasmid #75808 | PKDCC gRNA (BRDN0001144824) | addgene full sequence | sequence record 184608 | Addgene Assembled Sequence
CCCGGGTGCAAAGATGGATAAAGTTTTAAACAGAGAGGAATCTTTGCAGCTAATGGACCTTCTAGGTCTT
GAAAGGAGTGGGAATTGGCTCCGGTGCCCGTCAGTGGGCAGAGCGCACATCGCCCACAGTCCCCGAGAAG
TTGGGGGGAGGGGTCGGCAATTGATCCGGTGCCTAGAGAAGGTGGCGCGGGGTAAACTGGGAAAGTGATG
TCGTGTACTGGCTCCGCCTTTTTCCCGAGGGTGGGGGAGAACCGTATATAAGTGCAGTAGTCGCCGTGAA
CGTTCTTTTTCGCAACGGGTTTGCCGCCAGAACACAGGTAAGTGCCGTGTGTGGTTCCCGCGGGCCTGGC
CTCTTTACGGGTTATGGCCCTTGCGTGCCTTGAATTACTTCCACCTGGCTGCAGTACGTGATTCTTGATC
CCGAGCTTCGGGTTGGAAGTGGGTGGGAGAGTTCGAGGCCTTGCGCTTAAGGAGCCCCTTCGCCTCGTGC
TTGAGTTGAGGCCTGGCCTGGGCGCTGGGGCCGCCGCGTGCGAATCTGGTGGCACCTTCGCGCCTGTCTC
GCTGCTTTCGATAAGTCTCTAGCCATTTAAAATTTTTGATGACCTGCTGCGACGCTTTTTTTCTGGCAAG
ATAGTCTTGTAAATGCGGGCCAAGATCTGCACACTGGTATTTCGGTTTTTGGGGCCGCGGGCGGCGACGG
GGCCCGTGCGTCCCAGCGCACATGTTCGGCGAGGCGGGGCCTGCGAGCGCGGCCACCGAGAATCGGACGG
GGGTAGTCTCAAGCTGGCCGGCCTGCTCTGGTGCCTGGCCTCGCGCCGCCGTGTATCGCCCCGCCCTGGG
CGGCAAGGCTGGCCCGGTCGGCACCAGTTGCGTGAGCGGAAAGATGGCCGCTTCCCGGCCCTGCTGCAGG
GAGCTCAAAATGGAGGACGCGGCGCTCGGGAGAGCGGGCGGGTGAGTCACCCACACAAAGGAAAAGGGCC
TTTCCGTCCTCAGCCGTCGCTTCATGTGACTCCACGGAGTACCGGGCGCCGTCCAGGCACCTCGATTAGT
TCTCGAGCTTTTGGAGTACGTCGTCTTTAGGTTGGGGGGAGGGGTTTTATGCGATGGAGTTTCCCCACAC
TGAGTGGGTGGAGACTGAAGTTAGGCCAGCTTGGCACTTGATGTAATTCTCCTTGGAATTTGCCCTTTTT
GAGTTTGGATCTTGGTTCATTCTCAAGCCTCAGACAGTGGTTCAAAGTTTTTTTCTTCCATTTCAGGTGT
CGTGACGTACGGCCACCATGACCGAGTACAAGCCCACGGTGCGCCTCGCCACCCGCGACGACGTCCCCAG
GGCCGTACGCACCCTCGCCGCCGCGTTCGCCGACTACCCCGCCACGCGCCACACCGTCGATCCGGACCGC
CACATCGAGCGGGTCACCGAGCTGCAAGAACTCTTCCTCACGCGCGTCGGGCTCGACATCGGCAAGGTGT
GGGTCGCGGACGACGGCGCCGCCGTGGCGGTCTGGACCACGCCGGAGAGCGTCGAAGCGGGGGCGGTGTT
CGCCGAGATCGGCCCGCGCATGGCCGAGTTGAGCGGTTCCCGGCTGGCCGCGCAGCAACAGATGGAAGGC
CTCCTGGCGCCGCACCGGCCCAAGGAGCCCGCGTGGTTCCTGGCCACCGTCGGAGTCTCGCCCGACCACC
AGGGCAAGGGTCTGGGCAGCGCCGTCGTGCTCCCCGGAGTGGAGGCGGCCGAGCGCGCCGGGGTGCCCGC
CTTCCTGGAGACCTCCGCGCCCCGCAACCTCCCCTTCTACGAGCGGCTCGGCTTCACCGTCACCGCCGAC
GTCGAGGTGCCCGAAGGACCGCGCACCTGGTGCATGACCCGCAAGCCCGGTGCCTGAACGCGTTAAGTCG
ACAATCAACCTCTGGATTACAAAATTTGTGAAAGATTGACTGGTATTCTTAACTATGTTGCTCCTTTTAC
GCTATGTGGATACGCTGCTTTAATGCCTTTGTATCATGCTATTGCTTCCCGTATGGCTTTCATTTTCTCC
TCCTTGTATAAATCCTGGTTGCTGTCTCTTTATGAGGAGTTGTGGCCCGTTGTCAGGCAACGTGGCGTGG
TGTGCACTGTGTTTGCTGACGCAACCCCCACTGGTTGGGGCATTGCCACCACCTGTCAGCTCCTTTCCGG
GACTTTCGCTTTCCCCCTCCCTATTGCCACGGCGGAACTCATCGCCGCCTGCCTTGCCCGCTGCTGGACA
GGGGCTCGGCTGTTGGGCACTGACAATTCCGTGGTGTTGTCGGGGAAATCATCGTCCTTTCCTTGGCTGC
TCGCCTGTGTTGCCACCTGGATTCTGCGCGGGACGTCCTTCTGCTACGTCCCTTCGGCCCTCAATCCAGC
GGACCTTCCTTCCCGCGGCCTGCTGCCGGCTCTGCGGCCTCTTCCGCGTCTTCGCCTTCGCCCTCAGACG
AGTCGGATCTCCCTTTGGGCCGCCTCCCCGCGTCGACTTTAAGACCAATGACTTACAAGGCAGCTGTAGA
TCTTAGCCACTTTTTAAAAGAAAAGGGGGGACTGGAAGGGCTAATTCACTCCCAACGAAGACAAGATCTG
CTTTTTGCTTGTACTGGGTCTCTCTGGTTAGACCAGATCTGAGCCTGGGAGCTCTCTGGCTAACTAGGGA
ACCCACTGCTTAAGCCTCAATAAAGCTTGCCTTGAGTGCTTCAAGTAGTGTGTGCCCGTCTGTTGTGTGA
CTCTGGTAACTAGAGATCCCTCAGACCCTTTTAGTCAGTGTGGAAAATCTCTAGCAGTACGTATAGTAGT
TCATGTCATCTTATTATTCAGTATTTATAACTTGCAAAGAAATGAATATCAGAGAGTGAGAGGAACTTGT
TTATTGCAGCTTATAATGGTTACAAATAAAGCAATAGCATCACAAATTTCACAAATAAAGCATTTTTTTC
ACTGCATTCTAGTTGTGGTTTGTCCAAACTCATCAATGTATCTTATCATGTCTGGCTCTAGCTATCCCGC
CCCTAACTCCGCCCATCCCGCCCCTAACTCCGCCCAGTTCCGCCCATTCTCCGCCCCATGGCTGACTAAT
TTTTTTTATTTATGCAGAGGCCGAGGCCGCCTCGGCCTCTGAGCTATTCCAGAAGTAGTGAGGAGGCTTT
TTTGGAGGCCTAGGGACGTACCCAATTCGCCCTATAGTGAGTCGTATTACGCGCGCTCACTGGCCGTCGT
TTTACAACGTCGTGACTGGGAAAACCCTGGCGTTACCCAACTTAATCGCCTTGCAGCACATCCCCCTTTC
GCCAGCTGGCGTAATAGCGAAGAGGCCCGCACCGATCGCCCTTCCCAACAGTTGCGCAGCCTGAATGGCG
AATGGG
[124 nt withheld, positions 3367-3490]
C
[91 nt withheld, positions 3492-3582]
A
[49 nt withheld, positions 3584-3632]
CCTTTGACGTTGGAGTCCACGTTCTTT
[37 nt withheld, positions 3660-3696]
ACCCTATCTCGGTCTATTCTTTTGATTTATAAGGGATTTTGCCGATTTCGGCCTATTGGTTAAAAAATGA
GCTGATTTAACAAAAATTTAACGCGAATTTTAACAAAATATTAACGCTTACAATTTAGGTGGCACTTTTC
GGGGAAATGTGCGCGGAACCCCTATTTGTTTATTTTTCTAAATACATTCAAATATGTATCCGCTCATGAG
ACAATAACCCTGATAAATGCTTCAATAATATTGAAAAAGGAAGAGTATGAGTATTCAACATTTCCGTGTC
GCCCTTATTCCCTTTTTTGCGGCATTTTGCCTTCCTGTTTTTGCTCACCCAGAAACGCTGGTGAAAGTAA
AAGATGCTGAAGATCAGTTGGGTGCACGAGTGGGTTACATCGAACTGGATCTCAACAGCGGTAAGATCCT
TGAGAGTTTTCGCCCCGAAGAACGTTTTCCAATGATGAGCACTTTTAAAGTTCTGCTATGTGGCGCGGTA
TTATCCCGTATTGACGCCGGGCAAGAGCAACTCGGTCGCCGCATACACTATTCTCAGAATGACTTGGTTG
AGTACTCACCAGTCACAGAAAAGCATCTTACGGATGGCATGACAGTAAGAGAATTATGCAGTGCTGCCAT
AACCATGAGTGATAACACTGCGGCCAACTTACTTCTGACAACGATCGGAGGACCGAAGGAGCTAACCGCT
TTTTTGCACAACATGGGGGATCATGTAACTCGCCTTGATCGTTGGGAACCGGAGCTGAATGAAGCCATAC
CAAACGACGAGCGTGACACCACGATGCCTGTAGCAATGGCAACAACGTTGCGCAAACTATTAACTGGCGA
ACTACTTACTCTAGCTTCCCGGCAACAATTAATAGACTGGATGGAGGCGGATAAAGTTGCAGGACCACTT
CTGCGCTCGGCCCTTCCGGCTGGCTGGTTTATTGCTGATAAATCTGGAGCCGGTGAGCGTGGGTCTCGCG
GTATCATTGCAGCACTGGGGCCAGATGGTAAGCCCTCCCGTATCGTAGTTATCTACACGACGGGGAGTCA
GGCAACTATGGATGAACGAAATAGACAGATCGCTGAGATAGGTGCCTCACTGATTAAGCATTGGTAACTG
TCAGACCAAGTTTACTCATATATACTTTAGATTGATTTAAAACTTCATTTTTAATTTAAAAGGATCTAGG
TGAAGATCCTTTTTGATAATCTCATGACCAAAATCCCTTAACGTGAGTTTTCGTTCCACTGAGCGTCAGA
CCCCGTAGAAAAGATCAAAGGATCTTCTTGAGATCCTTTTTTTCTGCGCGTAATCTGCTGCTTGCAAACA
AAAAAACCACCGCTACCAGCGGTGGTTTGTTTGCCGGATCAAGAGCTACCAACTCTTTTTCCGAAGGTAA
CTGGCTTCAGCAGAGCGCAGATACCAAATACTGTTCTTCTAGTGTAGCCGTAGTTAGGCCACCACTTCAA
GAACTCTGTAGCACCGCCTACATACCTCGCTCTGCTAATCCTGTTACCAGTGGCTGCTGCCAGTGGCGAT
AAGTCGTGTCTTACCGGGTTGGACTCAAGACGATAGTTACCGGATAAGGCGCAGCGGTCGGGCTGAACGG
GGGGTTCGTGCACACAGCCCAGCTTGGAGCGAACGACCTACACCGAACTGAGATACCTACAGCGTGAGCT
ATGAGAAAGCGCCACGCTTCCCGAAGGGAGAAAGGCGGACAGGTATCCGGTAAGCGGCAGGGTCGGAACA
GGAGAGCGCACGAGGGAGCTTCCAGGGGGAAACGCCTGGTATCTTTATAGTCCTGTCGGGTTTCGCCACC
TCTGACTTGAGCGTCGATTTTTGTGATGCTCGTCAGGGGGGCGGAGCCTATGGAAAAACGCCAGCAACGC
GGCCTTTTTACGGTTCCTGGCCTTTTGCTGGCCTTTTGCTCACATGTTCTTTCCTGCGTTATCCCCTGAT
TCTGTGGATAACCGTATTACCGCCTTTGAGTGAGCTGATACCGCTCGCCGCAGCCGAACGACCGAGCGCA
GCGAGTCAGTGAGCGAGGAAGCGGAAGAGCGCCCAATACGCAAACCGCCTCTCCCCGCGCGTTGGCCGAT
TCATTAATGCAGCTGGCACGACAGGTTTCCCGACTGGAAAGCGGGCAGTGAGCGCAACGCAATTAATGTG
AGTTAGCTCACTCATTAGGCACCCCAGGCTTTACACTTTATGCTTCCGGCTCGTATGTTGTGTGGAATTG
TGAGCGGATAACAATTTCACACAGGAAACAGCTATGACCATGATTACGCCAAGCGCGCAATTAACCCTCA
CTAAAGGGAACAAAAGCTGGAGCTGCAAGCTTAATGTAGTCTTATGCAATACTCTTGTAGTCTTGCAACA
TGGTAACGATGAGTTAGCAACATGCCTTACAAGGAGAGAAAAAGCACCGTGCATGCCGATTGGTGGAAGT
AAGGTGGTACGATCGTGCCTTATTAGGAAGGCAACAGACGGGTCTGACATGGATTGGACGAACCACTGAA
TTGCCGCATTGCAGAGATATTGTATTTAAGTGCCTAGCTCGATACATAAACGGGTCTCTCTGGTTAGACC
AGATCTGAGCCTGGGAGCTCTCTGGCTAACTAGGGAACCCACTGCTTAAGCCTCAATAAAGCTTGCCTTG
AGTGCTTCAAGTAGTGTGTGCCCGTCTGTTGTGTGACTCTGGTAACTAGAGATCCCTCAGACCCTTTTAG
TCAGTGTGGAAAATCTCTAGCAGTGGCGCCCGAACAGGGACTTGAAAGCGAAAGGGAAACCAGAGGAGCT
CTCTCGACGCAGGACTCGGCTTGCTGAAGCGCGCACGGCAAGAGGCGAGGGGCGGCGACTGGTGAGTACG
CCAAAAATTTTGACTAGCGGAGGCTAGAAGGAGAGAGATGGGTGCGAGAGCGTCAGTATTAAGCGGGGGA
GAATTAGATCGCGATGGGAAAAAATTCGGTTAAGGCCAGGGGGAAAGAAAAAATATAAATTAAAACATAT
AGTATGGGCAAGCAGGGAGCTAGAACGATTCGCAGTTAATCCTGGCCTGTTAGAAACATCAGAAGGCTGT
AGACAAATACTGGGACAGCTACAACCATCCCTTCAGACAGGATCAGAAGAACTTAGATCATTATATAATA
CAGTAGCAACCCTCTATTGTGTGCATCAAAGGATAGAGATAAAAGACACCAAGGAAGCTTTAGACAAGAT
AGAGGAAGAGCAAAACAAAAGTAAGACCACCGCACAGCAAGCGGCCGCTGATCTTCAGACCTGGAGGAGG
AGATATGAGGGACAATTGGAGAAGTGAATTATATAAATATAAAGTAGTAAAAATTGAACCATTAGGAGTA
GCACCCACCAAGGCAAAGAGAAGAGTGGTGCAGAGAGAAAAAAGAGCAGTGGGAATAGGAGCTTTGTTCC
TTGGGTTCTTGGGAGCAGCAGGAAGCACTATGGGCGCAGCGTCAATGACGCTGACGGTACAGGCCAGACA
ATTATTGTCTGGTATAGTGCAGCAGCAGAACAATTTGCTGAGGGCTATTGAGGCGCAACAGCATCTGTTG
CAACTCACAGTCTGGGGCATCAAGCAGCTCCAGGCAAGAATCCTGGCTGTGGAAAGATACCTAAAGGATC
AACAGCTCCTGGGGATTTGGGGTTGCTCTGGAAAACTCATTTGCACCACTGCTGTGCCTTGGAATGCTAG
TTGGAGTAATAAATCTCTGGAACAGATTTGGAATCACACGACCTGGATGGAGTGGGACAGAGAAATTAAC
AATTACACAAGCTTAATACACTCCTTAATTGAAGAATCGCAAAACCAGCAAGAAAAGAATGAACAAGAAT
TATTGGAATTAGATAAATGGGCAAGTTTGTGGAATTGGTTTAACATAACAAATTGGCTGTGGTATATAAA
ATTATTCATAATGATAGTAGGAGGCTTGGTAGGTTTAAGAATAGTTTTTGCTGTACTTTCTATAGTGAAT
AGAGTTAGGCAGGGATATTCACCATTATCGTTTCAGACCCACCTCCCAACCCCGAGGGGACCCAGAGAGG
GCCTATTTCCCATGATTCCTTCATATTTGCATATACGATACAAGGCTGTTAGAGAGATAATTAGAATTAA
TTTGACTGTAAACACAAAGATATTAGTACAAAATACGTGACGTAGAAAGTAATAATTTCTTGGGTAGTTT
GCAGTTTTAAAATTATGTTTTAAAATGGACTATCATATGCTTACCGTAACTTGAAAGTATTTCGATTTCT
TGGCTTTATATATCTTGTGGAAAGGACGAAACACCGGCAGATCCGGGCGCGCTACGGTTTTAGAGCTAGA
AATAGCAAGTTAAAATAAGGCTAGTCCGTTATCAACTTGAAAAAGTGGCACCGAGTCGGTGCTTTTTTAA
GCTTGGCGTAACTAGATCTTGAGACAAATGGCAGTATTCATCCACAATTTTAAAAGAAAAGGGGGGATTG
GGGGGTACAGTGCAGGGGAAAGAATAGTAGACATAATAGCAACAGACATACAAACTAAAGAATTACAAAA
ACAAATTACAAAAATTCAAAATTTTCGGGTTTATTACAGGGACAGCAGAGATCCACTTTGGCGCCGGCTC
GAGGGGG
