>Addgene plasmid #75808 | PKDCC gRNA (BRDN0001144824) | depositor partial sequence | sequence record 143268 | Target Sequence
GCAGATCCGGGCGCGCTACG
