>Addgene plasmid #75808 | PKDCC gRNA (BRDN0001144824) | addgene partial sequence | sequence record 184607 | hU6-F
ACGTGACGTAGAAAGTAATAATTTCTTGGGTAGTTTGCAGTTTTAAAATTATGTTTTAAAATGGACTATC
ATATGCTTACCGTAACTTGAAAGTATTTCGATTTCTTGGCTTTATATATCTTGTGGAAAGGACGAAACAC
CGGCAGATCCGGGCGCGCTACGGTTTTAGAGCTAGAAATAGCAAGTTAAAATAAGGCTAGTCCGTTATCA
ACTTGAAAAAGTGGCACCGAGTCGGTGCTTTTTTAAGCTTGGCGTAACTAGATCTTGAGACAAATGGCAG
TATTCATCCACAATTTTAAAAGAAAAGGGGGGATTGGGGGGTACAGTGCAGGGGAAAGAATAGTAGACAT
AATAGCAACAGACATACAAACTAAAGAATTACAAAAACAAATTACAAAAATTCAAAATTTTCGGGTTTAT
TACAGGGACAGCAGAGATCCACTTTGGCGCCGGCTCGAGGGGGCCCGGGTGCAAAGATGGATAAAGTTTT
AAACAGAGAGGAATCTTTGCAGCTAATGGACCTTCTAGGTCTTGAAAGGAGTGGGAATTGGCTCCGGTGC
CCGTCAGTGG
